>Addgene plasmid #208743 | pSR1058 | addgene full sequence | sequence record 412346 | Addgene NGS Result
AAAAAAACACAAAAGACCACATTTTTTAATGTGGTCTTTTATTCTTCAACTAAAGCACCCATTAGTTCAA
CAAACGAAAATTGGATAAAGTGGGATATTTTTAAAATATATATTTATGTTACAGTAATATTGACTTTTAA
AAAAGGATTGATTCTAATGAAGAAAGCAGACAAGTAAGCCTCCTAAATTCACTTTAGATAAAAATTTAGG
AGGCATATCAAATGAACTTTAATAAAATTGATTTAGACAATTGGAAGAGAAAAGAGATATTTAATCATTA
TTTGAACCAACAAACGACTTTTAGTATAACCACAGAAATTGATATTAGTGTTTTATACCGAAACATAAAA
CAAGAAGGATATAAATTTTACCCTGCATTTATTTTCTTAGTGACAAGGGTGATAAACTCAAATACAGCTT
TTAGAACTGGTTACAATAGCGACGGAGAGTTAGGTTATTGGGATAAGTTAGAGCCACTTTATACAATTTT
TGATGGTGTATCTAAAACATTCTCTGGTATTTGGACTCCTGTAAAGAATGACTTCAAAGAGTTTTATGAT
TTATACCTTTCTGATGTAGAGAAATATAATGGTTCGGGGAAATTGTTTCCCAAAACACCTATACCTGAAA
ATGCTTTTTCTCTTTCTATTATTCCATGGACTTCATTTACTGGGTTTAACTTAAATATCAATAATAATAG
TAATTACCTTCTACCCATTATTACAGCAGGAAAATTCATTAATAAAGGTAATTCAATATATTTACCGCTA
TCTTTACAGGTACATCATTCTGTTTGTGATGGTTATCATGCAGGATTGTTTATGAACTCTATTCAGGAAT
TGTCAGATAGGCCTAATGACTGGCTTTTATAATATGAGATAATGCCGACTGTACTTTTTACAGTCGGTTT
TCTAATGTCACTAACCTGCCCCGTTAGTTGAAGAAGGTTTTTATATTACAGCTCCAGATCCATATCCTTC
TTTTTCTGAACCGACTTCTCCTTTTTCGCTTCTTTATTCCAATTGCTTTATTGACGTTGAGCCTCGGAAC
CCTTAACAATCCCAAAACTTGTCGAATGGTCGGCTTAATAGCTCACGCTATGCCGACATTCGTCTGCAAG
TTTAGTTAAGGGTTCTTCTCAACGCACAATAAATTTTCTCGGCATAAATGCGTGGTCTAATTTTTATTTT
TAATAACCTTGATAGCAAAAAATGCCATTCCAATACAAAACCACATACCTATAATCGATAACCACATAAC
AGTCATAAAACCACTCCTTTTTAACAAACTTTATCACAAGAAATATTTAAATTTTAAATGCCTTTATTTT
GAATTTTAAGGGGCATTTTAAAGATTTAGGGGTAAATCATATAGTTTTATGCCTAAAAACCTACAGAAGC
TTGGCACTGGCCGTCGTTTTACAACGTCGTGACTGGGAAAACCCTGGCGTTACCCAACTTAATCGCCTTG
CAGCACATCCCCCTTTCGCCAGCTGGCGTAATAGCGAAGAGGCCCGCACCGATCGCCCTTCCCAACAGTT
GCGCAGCCTGAATGGCGAATGGCGCCTGATGCGGTATTTTCTCCTTACGCATCTGTGCGGTATTTCACAC
CGCATATGGTGCACTCTCAGTACAATCTGCTCTGATGCCGCATAGTTAAGCCAGCCCCGACACCCGCCAA
CACCCGCTGACGCGCCCTGACGGGCTTGTCTGCTCCCGGCATCCGCTTACAGACAAGCTGTGACCGTCTC
CGGGAGCTGCATGTGTCAGAGGTTTTCACCGTCATCACCGAAACGCGCGAGACGAAAGGGCCTCGTGATA
CGCCTATTTTTATAGGTTAATGTCATGATAATAATGGTTTCTTAGACGTCAGGTGGCACTTTTCGGGGAA
ATGTGCGCGGAACCCCTATTTGTTTATTTTTCTAAATACATTCAAATATGTATCCGCTCATGAGACAATA
ACCCTGATAAATGCTTCAATAATATTGAAAAAGGAAGAGTATGAGTATTCAACATTTCCGTGTCGCCCTT
ATTCCCTTTTTTGCGGCATTTTGCCTTCCTGTTTTTGCTCACCCAGAAACGCTGGTGAAAGTAAAAGATG
CTGAAGATCAGTTGGGTGCACGAGTGGGTTACATCGAACTGGATCTCAACAGCGGTAAGATCCTTGAGAG
TTTTCGCCCCGAAGAACGTTTTCCAATGATGAGCACTTTTAAAGTTCTGCTATGTGGCGCGGTATTATCC
CGTATTGACGCCGGGCAAGAGCAACTCGGTCGCCGCATACACTATTCTCAGAATGACTTGGTTGAGTACT
CACCAGTCACAGAAAAGCATCTTACGGATGGCATGACAGTAAGAGAATTATGCAGTGCTGCCATAACCAT
GAGTGATAACACTGCGGCCAACTTACTTCTGACAACGATCGGAGGACCGAAGGAGCTAACCGCTTTTTTG
CACAACATGGGGGATCATGTAACTCGCCTTGATCGTTGGGAACCGGAGCTGAATGAAGCCATACCAAACG
ACGAGCGTGACACCACGATGCCTGTAGCAATGGCAACAACGTTGCGCAAACTATTAACTGGCGAACTACT
TACTCTAGCTTCCCGGCAACAATTAATAGACTGGATGGAGGCGGATAAAGTTGCAGGACCACTTCTGCGC
TCGGCCCTTCCGGCTGGCTGGTTTATTGCTGATAAATCTGGAGCCGGTGAGCGTGGGTCTCGCGGTATCA
TTGCAGCACTGGGGCCAGATGGTAAGCCCTCCCGTATCGTAGTTATCTACACGACGGGGAGTCAGGCAAC
TATGGATGAACGAAATAGACAGATCGCTGAGATAGGTGCCTCACTGATTAAGCATTGGTAACTGTCAGAC
CAAGTTTACTCATATATACTTTAGATTGATTTAAAACTTCATTTTTAATTTAAAAGGATCTAGGTGAAGA
TCCTTTTTGATAATCTCATGACCAAAATCCCTTAACGTGAGTTTTCGTTCCACTGAGCGTCAGACCCCGT
AGAAAAGATCAAAGGATCTTCTTGAGATCCTTTTTTTCTGCGCGTAATCTGCTGCTTGCAAACAAAAAAA
CCACCGCTACCAGCGGTGGTTTGTTTGCCGGATCAAGAGCTACCAACTCTTTTTCCGAAGGTAACTGGCT
TCAGCAGAGCGCAGATACCAAATACTGTTCTTCTAGTGTAGCCGTAGTTAGGCCACCACTTCAAGAACTC
TGTAGCACCGCCTACATACCTCGCTCTGCTAATCCTGTTACCAGTGGCTGCTGCCAGTGGCGATAAGTCG
TGTCTTACCGGGTTGGACTCAAGACGATAGTTACCGGATAAGGCGCAGCGGTCGGGCTGAACGGGGGGTT
CGTGCACACAGCCCAGCTTGGAGCGAACGACCTACACCGAACTGAGATACCTACAGCGTGAGCTATGAGA
AAGCGCCACGCTTCCCGAAGGGAGAAAGGCGGACAGGTATCCGGTAAGCGGCAGGGTCGGAACAGGAGAG
CGCACGAGGGAGCTTCCAGGGGGAAACGCCTGGTATCTTTATAGTCCTGTCGGGTTTCGCCACCTCTGAC
TTGAGCGTCGATTTTTGTGATGCTCGTCAGGGGGGCGGAGCCTATGGAAAAACGCCAGCAACGCGGCCTT
TTTACGGTTCCTGGCCTTTTGCTGGCCTTTTGCTCACATGTTCTTTCCTGCGTTATCCCCTGATTCTGTG
GATAACCGTATTACCGCCTTTGAGTGAGCTGATACCGCTCGCCGCAGCCGAACGACCGAGCGCAGCGAGT
CAGTGAGCGAGGAAGCGGAAGAGCGCCCAATACGCAAACCGCCTCTCCCCGCGCGTTGGCCGATTCATTA
ATGCAGCTGGCACGACAGGTTTCCCGACTGGAAAGCGGGCAGTGAGCGCAACGCAATTAATGTGAGTTAG
CTCACTCATTAGGCACCCCAGGCTTTACACTTTATGCTTCCGGCTCGTATGTTGTGTGGAATTGTGAGCG
GATAACAATTTCACACAGGAAACAGCTATGACATGATTACGAATTCTTAGTGGTGGTGGTGGTGGTGGGA
TCCTTTGTAGAGCTCATCCATGCCATGTGTAATCCCAGCAGCAGTTACAAACTCAAGAAGGACCATGTGG
TCACGCTTTTCGTTAGGATCTTTCGAAAGGACAGATTGTGTCGACAGGTAATGGTTGTCTGGTAAAAGGA
CAGGGCCATCGCCAATTGGAGTATTTTGTTGATAATGGTCTGCTAGTTGAACGGAACCATCTTCAACGTT
GTGGCGAATTTTGAAGTTAGCTTTGATTCCATTCTTTTGTTTGTCTGCCGTGATGTATACATTGTGTGAG
TTAAAGTTGTACTCGAGTTTGTGTCCAAGAATGTTTCCATCTTCTTTAAAATCAATACCCTTTAACTCGA
TACGATTAACAAGGGTATCACCTTCAAACTTGACTTCAGCACGCGTCTTGTAGGTCCCGTCATCTTTGAA
AGATATAGTGCGTTCCTGTACATAACCTTCAGGCATGGCACTCTTGAAAAAGTCATGACGTTTCATGTGA
TCCGGATAACGGGAAAAGCATTGAACACCATAGGTCAGAGTAGTGACAAGTGTTGGCCACGGAACAGGTA
GTTTTCCAGTAGTGCAAATAAATTTAAGGGTGAGTTTTCCGTTTGTAGCATCACCTTCACCCTCTCCACG
GACAGAAAATTTGTGCCCATTAACATCACCATCTAATTCAACAAGAATTGGGACAACTCCAGTGAAAAGT
TCTTCTCCTTTGCTCATAAATAATCATCCTCCTAAGGTACCCGGGGATCCGATGCATCTTGCTCGATACA
TTTGCCCGATAATATATTGATATCTAATCTTTATTTATTATAGATATGTTAGTCATAATTTTGCATTAAA
GCACTGTATGTAGAGTAACACATATAAAAAGCCATATCAAGCATTCTCCCAAATTATTCATTAGACACAG
TGATTGTATTTCTGGGTTAGCATTTGGTTTAGTCAAAAATATCAGGCTAGCGGATCCTCTAGAGTCGACC
TGCAGGCATGCAAGCTTTTAAAAAGCAAATATGAGCCAAATAAATATATTCTAATTCTACAAACAAAAAT
TTGAGCAAATTCAGTGTCGATTTTTTAAGACACTGCCCAGTTACATGCAAATTAAAATTTTCATGATTTT
TTATAGTTCCTAACAGGGTTAAAATTTGTATAACGAAAGTATAATGTTTATATAACGTTAGTATAATAAA
GCATTTTAACATTATACTTTTGATAATCGTTTATCGTCGTCATCACAATAACTTTTAAAATACTCGTGCA
TAATTCAACAGCTGACCTCCCAATAACTACATGGTGTTATCGGGAGGTCAGCTGTTAGCACTTATATTTT
GTTATTGTTCTTCCTCGATTTCGTCTATCATTTTGTGATTAATTTCTCTTTTTTCTTGTTCTGTTAAGTC
ATAAAGTTCACTAGCTAAATACTCTTTTTGTTTCCAAATATAAAAAATTTGATAGATATATTCGGTTGGA
TCAATTTCTTTTAAGTAATCTAAATCCCCATTTTTTAATTTCTTTTTAGCCTCTTTAAATAATCCTGAAT
AAACTAATACCTGTTTACCTTTAAGTGATTTATAAAATGCATCAAAGACTTTTTGATTTATTAAATAATC
ACTATCTTTACCAGAATACTTAGCCATTTCATATAATTCTTTATTATTATTTTGTCTTATTTTTTGAACT
TGAACTTGTGTTATTTCTGAAATGCCCGTTACATCACGCCATAAATCTAACCATTCTTGTTGGCTAATAT
AATATCTTTTATCTGTGAAATACGATTTATTTACTGCAATTAACACATGAAAATGAGGATTATAATCATC
TCTTTTTTTATTATATGTAATCTCTAACTTACGAACATATCCCTTTATAACACTACCTACTTTTTTTCTC
TTTATAAGTTTTCTAAAAGAATTATTATAACGTTTTATTTCATTTTCTAATTCATCACTCATTACATTAG
GTGTAGTCAAAGTTAAAAAGATAAACTCCTTTTTCTCTTGCTGCTTAATATATTGCATCATCAAAGATAA
ACCCAATGCATCTTTTCTAGCTTTTCTCCAAGCACAGACAGGACAAAATCGATTTTTACAAGAATTAGCT
TTATATAATTTCTGTTTTTCTAAAGTTTTATCAGCTACAAAAGACAGAAATGTATTGCAATCTTCAACTA
AATCCATTTGATTCTCTCCAATATGACGTTTAATAAATTTCTGAAATACTTGATTTCTTTGTTTTTTCTC
AGTATACTTTTCCATGTTATAACACATAAAAACAACTTAGTTTTCACAAACTATGACAATAAAAAAAGTT
GCTTTTTCCCCTTTCTATGTATGTTTTTTACTAGTCATTTAAAACGATACATTAATAGGTACGAAAAAGC
AACTTTTTTTGCGCTTAAAACCAGTCATACCAATAACTTAAGGGTAACTAGCCTCGCCGGCAATAGTTAC
CCTTATTATCAAGATAAGAAAGAAAAGGATTTTTCGCTACGCTCAAATCCTTT
Features (pLannotate 1.2.2; 17 found; start..end, strand, type, name):
    222..869     +  CDS            cat: CAT1_STAAU - Experimental evidence at transcript level: Swiss-Prot protein existence level 2. This enzyme is an effector of chloramphenicol resistance in bacteria. From Staphylococcus aureus.
   1405..1559    +  CDS            lacZα (fragment): LacZα fragment of β-galactosidase; lacZ fragment
   1565..1664    -  misc_feature   bom (fragment): basis of mobility region from pBR322
   1766..1801    -  CDS            rop (fragment): Rop protein, which maintains plasmids at low copy number; rop
   1896..2000    +  promoter       AmpR promoter: bla
   2001..2861    +  CDS            AmpR: β-lactamase; bla; confers resistance to ampicillin, carbenicillin, and related antibiotics
   3032..3620    +  rep_origin     ori: high-copy-number ColE1/pMB1/pBR322/pUC origin of replication
   3803..3895    +  CDS            lacI (fragment): lac repressor; lacI; The lac repressor binds to the lac operator to inhibit transcription in E. coli. This inhibition can be relieved by adding lactose or isopropyl-β-D-thiogalactopyranoside (IPTG).
   3908..3929    +  protein_bind   CAP binding site: CAP binding activates transcription in the presence of cAMP. E. coli catabolite activator protein
   3944..3974    +  promoter       lac promoter: promoter for the E. coli lac operon
   3982..3998    +  protein_bind   lac operator: The lac repressor binds to the lac operator to inhibit transcription in E. coli. This inhibition can be relieved by adding lactose or isopropyl-β-D-thiogalactopyranoside (IPTG). lac repressor encoded by lacI
   4040..4058    -  CDS            9xHis (fragment): 9xHis affinity tag
   4064..4777    -  CDS            Superfolder GFP: Superfolder GFP is a basic (constitutively fluorescent) green fluorescent protein published in 2005, derived from Aequorea victoria. It is reported to be a very rapidly-maturing weak dimer.
   5022..5057    +  misc_feature   MCS (fragment): pUC18/19 multiple cloning site
   5053..5262    -  CDS            YPCD_STAAU (fragment): Protein predicted: Swiss-Prot protein existence level 4. From Staphylococcus aureus.
   5429..5445    -  CDS            MNase (fragment): micrococcal nuclease from Staphylococcus aureus
   5653..6327    -  CDS            REPX_STAAU: Protein inferred from homology: Swiss-Prot protein existence level 3. Produces a single-strand nick in a specific site of the plasmid, and this nick results in single-strand replication by rolling circle mechanism. From Staphylococcus aureus.
