[The description below was written by a language model from this plasmid's Addgene catalogue record and pLannotate feature annotations shown in this document.]
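Description:
pSR1058 is a 6,563 bp E. coli–Staphylococcus aureus shuttle plasmid derived from pCM29, built as a characterization construct for a synthetic-biology toolbox of S. aureus genetic parts. It carries two replication and selection systems. For propagation in E. coli, it has a high-copy ColE1/pUC-type origin together with the β-lactamase gene (AmpR) and its own promoter, giving ampicillin selection. For maintenance in S. aureus, it uses the pC194 replicon, annotated here as a staphylococcal Rep protein that nicks the plasmid to initiate rolling-circle replication. The S. aureus chloramphenicol acetyltransferase gene (cat) provides chloramphenicol resistance in that host.

The payload is a superfolder GFP reporter on the minus strand, transcribed from PHbs, a short (41 bp) promoter of Bacillus subtilis origin. This promoter replaced the original sfgfp promoter of pCM29 through BbsI cloning that destroyed both sites. PHbs itself is not picked up as a feature in the automated annotation. A small fragment resembling a polyhistidine tag is annotated just downstream of the sfGFP coding region, though the record does not say whether it is a functional tag.

The remaining annotations are remnants of the pUC/pBR322-type and staphylococcal parent plasmids rather than functional design elements. They include fragments of lacZα, lacI, bom, rop and the pUC multiple cloning site, a lac promoter/operator/CAP site region, and short matches to staphylococcal sequences.

Fluorescence from sfGFP serves as a quantitative readout of PHbs strength, allowing this promoter to be compared with other parts measured in the same plasmid context in S. aureus.
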