Addgene plasmid #208743: pSR1058
Purpose: Characterization plasmid for PHbs (sfgfp expressed from PHbs on the S. aureus pC194 replicon)
Depositing lab: Lauren Andrews. Depositing organization: University of Massachusetts, Amherst. Publication: Toolbox of Characterized Genetic Parts for Staphylococcus aureus. Rondthaler SN, Sarker B, Howitz N, Shah I, Andrews LB. ACS Synth Biol. 2023 Dec 8. doi: 10.1021/acssynbio.3c00325. PubMed 38064657.
Backbone
  Vector backbone: pCM29
  Backbone size w/o insert (bp): 6603
  Total vector size (bp): 6563
  Modifications to backbone: Changed promoter expressing sfgfp to PHbs
  Vector type: Bacterial Expression, Synthetic Biology
Growth in bacteria
  Bacterial resistance: Ampicillin, 100 μg/mL
  Growth temperature: 37°C
  Growth strain: DH5alpha
  Copy number: High Copy
Gene/Insert
  Gene/Insert name: PHbs
  Species: Bacillus subtilis
  Insert size (bp): 41
  Promoter: PHbs
  Cloning method: Restriction Enzyme; 5′ cloning site BbsI (destroyed during cloning); 3′ cloning site BbsI (destroyed during cloning)
  Sequencing primers: 5′ aaatcgacactgaatttgc
Terms and licenses: Academic/Nonprofit Terms; Industry Terms: Not Available to Industry
Depositor comments: Chloramphenicol resistance in S. aureus
How to cite: pSR1058 was a gift from Lauren Andrews (Addgene plasmid # 208743 ; http://n2t.net/addgene:208743 ; RRID:Addgene_208743)
